Addgene plasmid #237120: MAFG-SmBiT Fusion Vector
Purpose: Express MAFG-SmBiT Fusion Protein in Mammalian Cells under a CMV promoter
Depositing lab: Promega Corporation.
Backbone
  Vector backbone: pFC220K SmBiT CMV-BlastFlexi Vector
  Vector type: Mammalian Expression
  Selectable markers: Blasticidin
Growth in bacteria
  Bacterial resistance: Kanamycin, 50 μg/mL
  Growth temperature: 37°C
  Growth strain: DH5alpha
  Copy number: High Copy
Gene/Insert
  Gene/Insert name: MAFG
  Species: H. sapiens (human)
  Mutation: None
  Entrez Gene: MAFG (a.k.a. hMAF)
  Promoter: CMV
  Tag / fusion protein: SmBiT (C terminal on backbone)
  Cloning method: Other
Terms and licenses: Academic/Nonprofit Terms; Industry Terms
How to cite: MAFG-SmBiT Fusion Vector was a gift from Promega Corporation (Addgene plasmid # 237120 ; http://n2t.net/addgene:237120 ; RRID:Addgene_237120)
