[The description below was written by a language model from this plasmid's Addgene catalogue record and pLannotate feature annotations shown in this document.]
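Description:
MAFG-SmBiT Fusion Vector is a 4,788-nt mammalian expression plasmid built on the pFC220K SmBiT CMV-Blast Flexi backbone, designed to produce human MAFG carrying a C-terminal SmBiT tag. It is maintained in E. coli at high copy from a ColE1/pUC-type origin and selected with kanamycin, conferred by an nptII (neo) coding sequence driven by the bacterial EM7 promoter. A single loxP site lies just upstream of this cassette; the record does not state its purpose. For selection in mammalian cells, a separate cassette on the opposite strand places the blasticidin S deaminase gene (BSD) under the SV40 enhancer/early promoter, terminated by a synthetic poly(A) signal.

The expression unit consists of the CMV immediate-early enhancer and promoter followed by a chimeric β-globin/immunoglobulin intron, which generally improves transcript processing and expression. A T7 promoter sits immediately upstream of the open reading frame and could support in vitro transcription. The unmutated MAFG coding sequence follows, then a fragment of a multiple cloning site and an SV40 polyadenylation signal. The SmBiT tag itself is not annotated in the feature table, but the catalogue entry places it at the C terminus, supplied by the backbone, so it presumably lies in the short region downstream of MAFG.

MAFG is a small Maf basic-zipper protein that lacks a transactivation domain and dimerizes with itself or with larger partners such as NFE2, NFE2L1 and NFE2L2. SmBiT is the small peptide half of the split NanoLuc luciferase system, which restores luminescence when brought close to its LgBiT counterpart. The construct is therefore suited to live-cell complementation assays of MAFG protein interactions, although the record states only expression of the fusion in mammalian cells.
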