Features (pLannotate 1.2.2; 17 found; start..end, strand, type, name):
     24..105     -  polyA_signal   SV40 poly(A) signal: SV40 polyadenylation signal
    128..211     -  CDS            large T antigen (fragment): large T antigen from SV40 (simian virus 40)
    276..641     +  enhancer       CMV enhancer: human cytomegalovirus immediate early enhancer
    643..842     +  promoter       CMV promoter: human cytomegalovirus (CMV) immediate early promoter
    981..1113    +  intron         chimeric intron: chimera between introns from human β-globin and immunoglobulin heavy chain genes
   1157..1175    +  promoter       T7 promoter: promoter for bacteriophage T7 RNA polymerase
   1189..1674    +  CDS            MAFG: MAFG_HUMAN - Experimental evidence at protein level: Swiss-Prot protein existence level 1. Since they lack a putative transactivation domain, the small Mafs behave as transcriptional repressors when they dimerize among themselves (PubMed:11154691). However, they seem to serve as transcriptional activators by dimerizing with other (usually larger) basic-zipper proteins, such as NFE2, NFE2L1 and NFE2L2, and recruiting them to specific DNA-binding sites (PubMed:8932385, PubMed:9421508, PubMed:11154691). Small Maf proteins heterodimerize with Fos and may act as competitive repressors of the NFE2L2
   1773..1802    +  misc_feature   MCS (fragment): pUC18/19 multiple cloning site
   1851..1972    -  polyA_signal   SV40 poly(A) signal: SV40 polyadenylation signal
   1995..2063    -  CDS            large T antigen (fragment): large T antigen from SV40 (simian virus 40)
   2087..2120    +  protein_bind   loxP: Cre-mediated recombination occurs in the 8-bp core sequence (GCATACAT). Cre recombinase
   2130..2177    +  promoter       EM7 promoter: synthetic bacterial promoter&nbsp
   2209..3000    +  CDS            neo: KKA2_KLEPN - Also known as kan, nptII. Experimental evidence at protein level: Swiss-Prot protein existence level 1. Resistance to kanamycin, neomycin, paromomycin, ribostamycin, butirosin and gentamicin B. From Klebsiella pneumoniae.
   3161..3749    -  rep_origin     ori: high-copy-number ColE1/pMB1/pBR322/pUC origin of replication
   3875..3923    -  polyA_signal   poly(A) signal: synthetic polyadenylation signal
   3947..4345    -  CDS            BSD: blasticidin S deaminase; Aspergillus terreus BSD; confers resistance to blasticidin
   4376..4733    -  promoter       SV40 promoter: SV40 enhancer and early promoter
>Addgene plasmid #237120 | MAFG-SmBiT Fusion Vector | addgene full sequence | sequence record 474905 | Addgene NGS Result
AAGACGCGTTAATTAAGACGTCGGCAGTGAAAAAAATGCTTTATTTGTGAAATTTGTGATGCTATTGCTT
TATTTGTAACCATTATAAGCTGCAATAAACAAGTTAACAACAACAATTGCATTCATTTTATGTTTCAGGT
TCAGGGGGAGGTGTGGGAGGTTTTTTAAAGCAAGTAAAACCTCTACAAATGTGGTATGGCTGATTATGAT
CCGCGGCCGCAATACGTCGACGTTATCAGCTGACTTCGTACGAGAGCCTAGGATTATGGCGCGCCACTAG
TTATTAATAGTAATCAATTACGGGGTCATTAGTTCATAGCCCATATATGGAGTTCCGCGTTACATAACTT
ACGGTAAATGGCCCGCCTGGCTGACCGCCCAACGACCCCCGCCCATTGACGTCAATAATGACGTATGTTC
CCATAGTAACGCCAATAGGGACTTTCCATTGACGTCAATGGGTGGAGTATTTACGGTAAACTGCCCACTT
GGCAGTACATCAAGTGTATCATATGCCAAGTCCGCCCCCTATTGACGTCAATGACGGTAAATGGCCCGCC
TGGCATTATGCCCAGTACATGACCTTACGGGACTTTCCTACTTGGCAGTACATCTACGTATTAGTCATCG
CTATTACCATGGTGATGCGGTTTTGGCAGTACACCAATGGGCGTGGATAGCGGTTTGACTCACGGGGATT
TCCAAGTCTCCACCCCATTGACGTCAATGGGAGTTTGTTTTGGCACCAAAATCAACGGGACTTTCCAAAA
TGTCGTAATAACCCCGCCCCGTTGACGCAAATGGGCGGTAGGCGTGTACGGTGGGAGGTCTATATAAGCA
GAGCTGGTTTAGTGAACCGTCAGATCACTAGAAGCTTTATTGCGGTAGTTTATCACAGTTAAATTGCTAA
CGCAGTCAGTGCTTCTGACACAACAGTCTCGAACTTAAGCTGCAGAAGTTGGTCGTGAGGCACTGGGCAG
GTAAGTATCAAGGTTACAAGACAGGTTTAAGGAGACCAATAGAAACTGGGCTTGTCGAGACAGAGAAGAC
TCTTGCGTTTCTGATAGGCACCTATTGGTCTTACTGACATCCACTTTGCCTTTCTCTCCACAGGTGTCCA
CTCCCAGTTCAATTACAGCTCTTAAGGCTAGAGTATTAATACGACTCACTATAGGGCTAGCGATCGCCAT
GACGACCCCCAATAAAGGAAACAAGGCCTTGAAGGTGAAGCGGGAGCCGGGTGAGAATGGCACCAGCCTG
ACGGATGAGGAGCTGGTGACCATGTCGGTGCGGGAGCTGAACCAGCACCTGCGGGGCCTGTCCAAGGAGG
AGATCGTCCAGCTGAAGCAGCGCCGGCGCACGCTCAAGAACCGCGGCTACGCTGCCAGCTGCCGCGTGAA
GCGGGTGACGCAGAAGGAGGAGCTGGAGAAGCAGAAGGCGGAGCTGCAGCAGGAGGTGGAGAAGCTGGCC
TCAGAGAACGCCAGCATGAAGCTGGAGCTCGACGCGCTGCGCTCCAAGTACGAGGCGCTGCAGACCTTCG
CCCGGACGGTGGCCCGCAGCCCCGTGGCGCCAGCCCGGGGCCCCCTTGCCGCCGGCCTGGGGCCCCTCGT
CCCAGGCAAGGTGGCCGCCACCAGCGTCATCACAATAGTAAAGTCCAAGACGGATGCCCGATCGGTTTCT
CAAGGCAGTTCAGGTGGTGGCGGGAGCGGAGGTGGAGGCTCGAGCGGTGTGACCGGCTACCGGCTGTTCG
AGGAGATTCTGTAAGGCCGCGACTCTAGAGTCGACCTGCAGGCATGCAAGCTGATTTGGCTGCTGCCACC
GCTGAGCAAGGCCGCTTCGAGCAGACATGATAAGATACATTGATGAGTTTGGACAAACCACAACTAGAAT
GCAGTGAAAAAAATGCTTTATTTGTGAAATTTGTGATGCTATTGCTTTATTTGTAACCATTATAAGCTGC
AATAAACAAGTTAACAACAACAATTGCATTCATTTTATGTTTCAGGTTCAGGGGGAGATGTGGGAGGTTT
TTTTAAGCAAGTAAAACCTCTACAAATGTGGTAAAATCTTAATTAAGAATTCTAATATAACTTCGTATAG
CATACATTATACGAAGTTATGGATCCACTGTTGACAATTAATCATCGGCATAGTATATCGGCATAGTATA
ATACGACAAGGTGAGGAACTAAACCCAGGAGGCAGATCATGATTGAACAAGATGGATTGCACGCAGGTTC
TCCGGCCGCTTGGGTGGAGAGGCTATTCGGCTATGACTGGGCACAACAGACAATCGGCTGCTCTGATGCC
GCCGTGTTCCGGCTGTCAGCGCAGGGGCGCCCGGTTCTTTTTGTCAAGACCGACCTGTCCGGTGCCCTGA
ATGAACTGCAGGACGAGGCAGCGCGGCTATCGTGGCTGGCCACGACGGGCGTTCCTTGCGCAGCTGTGCT
CGACGTTGTCACTGAAGCGGGAAGGGACTGGCTGCTATTGGGCGAAGTGCCGGGGCAGGATCTCCTGTCA
TCTCACCTTGCTCCTGCCGAGAAAGTATCCATCATGGCTGATGCAATGCGGCGGCTGCATACGCTTGATC
CGGCTACCTGCCCATTCGACCACCAAGCGAAACATCGCATCGAGCGAGCACGTACTCGGATGGAAGCCGG
TCTTGTCGATCAGGATGATCTGGACGAAGAGCATCAGGGGCTCGCGCCAGCCGAACTGTTCGCCAGGCTC
AAGGCGCGCATGCCCGACGGCGAGGATCTCGTCGTGACCCATGGCGATGCCTGCTTGCCGAATATCATGG
TGGAAAATGGCCGCTTTTCTGGATTCATCGACTGTGGCCGGCTGGGTGTGGCGGACCGCTATCAGGACAT
AGCGTTGGCTACCCGTGATATTGCTGAAGAGCTTGGCGGCGAATGGGCTGACCGCTTCCTCGTGCTTTAC
GGTATCGCCGCTCCCGATTCGCAGCGCATCGCCTTCTATCGCCTTCTTGACGAGTTCTTCTGATTCGAAA
TGACCGACCAAGCGACGCCCAACCGGTATCAGCTCACTCAAAGGCGGTAATACGGTTATCCACAGAATCA
GGGGATAACGCAGGAAAGAACATGTGAGCAAAAGGCCAGCAAAAGGCCAGGAACCGTAAAAAGGCCGCGT
TGCTGGCGTTTTTCCATAGGCTCCGCCCCCCTGACGAGCATCACAAAAATCGACGCTCAAGTCAGAGGTG
GCGAAACCCGACAGGACTATAAAGATACCAGGCGTTTCCCCCTGGAAGCTCCCTCGTGCGCTCTCCTGTT
CCGACCCTGCCGCTTACCGGATACCTGTCCGCCTTTCTCCCTTCGGGAAGCGTGGCGCTTTCTCATAGCT
CACGCTGTAGGTATCTCAGTTCGGTGTAGGTCGTTCGCTCCAAGCTGGGCTGTGTGCACGAACCCCCCGT
TCAGCCCGACCGCTGCGCCTTATCCGGTAACTATCGTCTTGAGTCCAACCCGGTAAGACACGACTTATCG
CCACTGGCAGCAGCCACTGGTAACAGGATTAGCAGAGCGAGGTATGTAGGCGGTGCTACAGAGTTCTTGA
AGTGGTGGCCTAACTACGGCTACACTAGAAGGACAGTATTTGGTATCTGCGCTCTGCTGAAGCCAGTTAC
CTTCGGAAAAAGAGTTGGTAGCTCTTGATCCGGCAAACAAACCACCGCTGGTAGCGGTGGTTTTTTTGTT
TGCAAGCAGCAGATTACGCGCAGAAAAAAAGGATTTCAAGAAGATCCTTTGATCTTTTCTACGGGGTCTG
ACGCTCAGTGGAACGAAAACTCACGTTAAGGGATTTTGGTCATGAGATTATCAAAAAGGATCTTCACCTA
GATCCTTTTATAGTCCGGAATCGTCACACAAAAAACCAACACACAGATGTAATGAAAATAAAGATATTTT
ATTGCGGCCATCGTGATGGCTAGAGTTTAGCCCTCCCACACATAACCAGAGGGCAGCAATTCACGAATCC
CAACTGCCGTCGGCTGTCCATCACTGTCCTTCACTATGGCTTTGATCCCAGGATGCAGATCGAGAAGCAC
CTGTCGGCACCGTCCGCAGGGGCTCAAGATGCCCCTGTTCTCATTTCCGATCGCGACGATACAAGTCAGG
TTGCCAGCTGCCGCAGCAGCAGCAGTGCCCAGCACCACGAGTTCTGCACAAGGTCCCCCAGTAAAATGAT
ATACATTGACACCAGTGAAGATGCGGCCGTCGCTAGAGAGAGCTGCGCTGGCGACGCTGTAGTCTTCAGA
GATGGGGATGCTGTTGATTGTAGCCGTTGCTCTTTCAATGAGGGTGGATTCTTCTTGAGACAAAGGCTTG
GCCATGGTGGCGCTAGTGTCAGAAGAATCGAGCTTTTTGCAAAAGCCTAGGCCTCCAAAAAAGCCTCCTC
ACTACTTCTGGAATAGCTCAGAGGCCGAGGCGGCCTCGGCCTCTGCATAAATAAAAAAAATTAGTCAGCC
ATGGGGCGGAGAATGGGCGGAACTGGGCGGAGTTAGGGGCGGGATGGGCGGAGTTAGGGGCGGGACTATG
GTTGCTGACTAATTGAGATGCATGCTTTGCATACTTCTGCCTGCTGGGGAGCCTGGGGACTTTCCACACC
TGGTTGCTGACTAATTGAGATGCATGCTTTGCATACTTCTGCCTGCTGGGGAGCCTGGGGACTTTCCACA
CCCTAACTGACACACATTCCACAGCTGGTTCTTTCCGCCTCAGAAGGTACCTAACCAAGTTCCTCTTTCA
GAGGTTATTTCAGGCCATGGTGCTGCGC
